Addgene plasmid #119023: pJKW0770
Purpose: E.coli expression plasmid for PmSPS1
Depositing lab: Jing-Ke Weng. Depositing organization: Whitehead Institute for Biomedical Research. Publication: The biosynthetic origin of psychoactive kavalactones in kava. Pluskal T, Torrens-Spence MP, Fallon TR, De Abreu A, Shi CH, Weng JK. Nat Plants. 2019 Jul 22. pii: 10.1038/s41477-019-0474-0. doi: 10.1038/s41477-019-0474-0. PubMed 31332312.
Backbone
  Vector backbone: pHis8-4
  Backbone size w/o insert (bp): 5336
  Total vector size (bp): 6537
  Vector type: Bacterial Expression
Growth in bacteria
  Bacterial resistance: Kanamycin, 50 μg/mL
  Growth temperature: 37°C
  Growth strain: DH5alpha
  Copy number: High Copy
Gene/Insert
  Gene/Insert name: PmSPS1
  Species: Piper methysticum
  Insert size (bp): 1194
  GenBank ID: MK058493
  Promoter: T7
  Tag / fusion protein: 8xHis (N terminal on backbone)
  Cloning method: Gibson Cloning
  Sequencing primers: 5′ TAATACGACTCACTATAGGG; 3′ GCTAGTTATTGCTCAGCGG
Terms and licenses: Academic/Nonprofit Terms; Industry Terms: Not Available to Industry
How to cite: pJKW0770 was a gift from Jing-Ke Weng (Addgene plasmid # 119023 ; http://n2t.net/addgene:119023 ; RRID:Addgene_119023)
