[The description below was written by a language model from this plasmid's Addgene catalogue record and pLannotate feature annotations shown in this document.]
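Description:
pJKW0770 is a bacterial expression plasmid built on the pHis8-4 backbone, a pET-style vector, for producing the Piper methysticum (kava) protein PmSPS1 in E. coli. It is about 6.5 kb in total. It replicates from a ColE1/pMB1-type origin and is selected with kanamycin through an aminoglycoside phosphotransferase (KanR) gene. The catalogue lists it as high copy, although the annotation also shows the pBR322-derived bom site and the rop gene, which normally moderates copy number. An f1 phage origin is present as well, along with residual fragments of a tetracycline resistance gene that appear to be backbone remnants rather than functional markers.

The roughly 1.2 kb PmSPS1 coding sequence was inserted by Gibson assembly downstream of a T7 promoter with an adjacent lac operator and the strong T7 gene 10 ribosome binding site, and is followed by a T7 terminator. A plasmid-borne lacI gene supplies lac repressor. Transcription is therefore held off until IPTG is added in a host that expresses T7 RNA polymerase. The backbone contributes an N-terminal 8xHis tag, which the automated annotation reports as a partial 9xHis match, allowing purification by immobilised metal affinity chromatography.

The annotation tool labels the insert as soybean chalcone synthase CHS1. This reflects sequence similarity, indicating that PmSPS1 is related to the chalcone synthase family, not that the insert is a soybean gene. A second His-tag fragment and a T7 gene 10-derived fragment lie downstream of the insert, and the record does not show whether they are translated. The plasmid is associated with work on the biosynthetic origin of kavalactones in kava and serves for recombinant production of PmSPS1.
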