Features (pLannotate 1.2.2; 20 found; start..end, strand, type, name):
     12..440     +  rep_origin     f1 ori (sequence partly withheld): f1 bacteriophage origin of replication; arrow indicates direction of (+) strand synthesis
    493..550     +  promoter       AmpR promoter (fragment): bla
    559..1374    -  CDS            KanR: aminoglycoside phosphotransferase; aph(3')-Ia; confers resistance to kanamycin in bacteria or G418 (Geneticin®) in eukaryotes
   1496..2084    +  rep_origin     ori: high-copy-number ColE1/pMB1/pBR322/pUC origin of replication
   2270..2409    -  misc_feature   bom: basis of mobility region from pBR322
   2511..2702    -  CDS            rop: Rop protein, which maintains plasmids at low copy number; rop
   2719..3099    +  CDS            YPB1_ECOLX: Protein predicted: Swiss-Prot protein existence level 4. From Escherichia coli.
   3171..3462    -  CDS            TcR (fragment): tetracycline efflux protein; tet; confers resistance to tetracycline
   3477..3498    -  protein_bind   CAP binding site: CAP binding activates transcription in the presence of cAMP. E. coli catabolite activator protein
   3511..4593    -  CDS            lacI: lac repressor; lacI; The lac repressor binds to the lac operator to inhibit transcription in E. coli. This inhibition can be relieved by adding lactose or isopropyl-β-D-thiogalactopyranoside (IPTG).
   4594..4671    -  promoter       lacI promoter: lacI
   4679..4958    -  CDS            TcR (fragment): tetracycline efflux protein; tet; confers resistance to tetracycline
   4980..4998    +  promoter       T7 promoter: promoter for bacteriophage T7 RNA polymerase
   4999..5023    +  protein_bind   lac operator: The lac repressor binds to the lac operator to inhibit transcription in E. coli. This inhibition can be relieved by adding lactose or isopropyl-β-D-thiogalactopyranoside (IPTG). lac repressor encoded by lacI
   5038..5060    +  RBS            RBS: efficient ribosome binding site from bacteriophage T7 gene 10 (Olins and Rangwala, 1989)
   5073..5096    +  CDS            9xHis (fragment): 9xHis affinity tag
   5139..6290    +  CDS            CHS1: CHS1_SOYBN - Experimental evidence at protein level: Swiss-Prot protein existence level 1. The primary product of this enzyme is 4,2',4',6'- tetrahydroxychalcone (also termed naringenin-chalcone or chalcone) which can under specific conditions spontaneously isomerize into naringenin. From Glycine max (Soybean) (Glycine hispida).
   6377..6394    +  CDS            9xHis (fragment): 9xHis affinity tag
   6404..6453    +  CDS            SET1 (fragment): solubility-enhancement tag derived from T7 phage gene 10B
   6461..6508    +  terminator     T7 terminator: transcription terminator for bacteriophage T7 RNA polymerase
>Addgene plasmid #119023 | pJKW0770 | addgene full sequence | sequence record 231697 | Addgene NGS Result
TGGCGAATGGG
[124 nt withheld, positions 12-135]
C
[91 nt withheld, positions 137-227]
A
[49 nt withheld, positions 229-277]
CCTTTGACGTTGGAGTCCACGTTCTTT
[37 nt withheld, positions 305-341]
ACCCTATCTCGGTCTATTCTTTTGATTTATAAGGGATTTTGCCGATTTCGGCCTATTGGTTAAAAAATGA
GCTGATTTAACAAAAATTTAACGCGAATTTTAACAAAATATTAACGCTTACAATTTAGGTGGCACTTTTC
GGGGAAATGTGCGCGGAACCCCTATTTGTTTATTTTTCTAAATACATTCAAATATGTATCCGCTCATGAA
TTAATTCTTAGAAAAACTCATCGAGCATCAAATGAAACTGCAATTTATTCATATCAGGATTATCAATACC
ATATTTTTGAAAAAGCCGTTTCTGTAATGAAGGAGAAAACTCACCGAGGCAGTTCCATAGGATGGCAAGA
TCCTGGTATCGGTCTGCGATTCCGACTCGTCCAACATCAATACAACCTATTAATTTCCCCTCGTCAAAAA
TAAGGTTATCAAGTGAGAAATCACCATGAGTGACGACTGAATCCGGTGAGAATGGCAAAAGTTTATGCAT
TTCTTTCCAGACTTGTTCAACAGGCCAGCCATTACGCTCGTCATCAAAATCACTCGCATCAACCAAACCG
TTATTCATTCGTGATTGCGCCTGAGCGAGACGAAATACGCGATCGCTGTTAAAAGGACAATTACAAACAG
GAATCGAATGCAACCGGCGCAGGAACACTGCCAGCGCATCAACAATATTTTCACCTGAATCAGGATATTC
TTCTAATACCTGGAATGCTGTTTTCCCGGGGATCGCAGTGGTGAGTAACCATGCATCATCAGGAGTACGG
ATAAAATGCTTGATGGTCGGAAGAGGCATAAATTCCGTCAGCCAGTTTAGTCTGACCATCTCATCTGTAA
CATCATTGGCAACGCTACCTTTGCCATGTTTCAGAAACAACTCTGGCGCATCGGGCTTCCCATACAATCG
ATAGATTGTCGCACCTGATTGCCCGACATTATCGCGAGCCCATTTATACCCATATAAATCAGCATCCATG
TTGGAATTTAATCGCGGCCTAGAGCAAGACGTTTCCCGTTGAATATGGCTCATAACACCCCTTGTATTAC
TGTTTATGTAAGCAGACAGTTTTATTGTTCATGACCAAAATCCCTTAACGTGAGTTTTCGTTCCACTGAG
CGTCAGACCCCGTAGAAAAGATCAAAGGATCTTCTTGAGATCCTTTTTTTCTGCGCGTAATCTGCTGCTT
GCAAACAAAAAAACCACCGCTACCAGCGGTGGTTTGTTTGCCGGATCAAGAGCTACCAACTCTTTTTCCG
AAGGTAACTGGCTTCAGCAGAGCGCAGATACCAAATACTGTCCTTCTAGTGTAGCCGTAGTTAGGCCACC
ACTTCAAGAACTCTGTAGCACCGCCTACATACCTCGCTCTGCTAATCCTGTTACCAGTGGCTGCTGCCAG
TGGCGATAAGTCGTGTCTTACCGGGTTGGACTCAAGACGATAGTTACCGGATAAGGCGCAGCGGTCGGGC
TGAACGGGGGGTTCGTGCACACAGCCCAGCTTGGAGCGAACGACCTACACCGAACTGAGATACCTACAGC
GTGAGCTATGAGAAAGCGCCACGCTTCCCGAAGGGAGAAAGGCGGACAGGTATCCGGTAAGCGGCAGGGT
CGGAACAGGAGAGCGCACGAGGGAGCTTCCAGGGGGAAACGCCTGGTATCTTTATAGTCCTGTCGGGTTT
CGCCACCTCTGACTTGAGCGTCGATTTTTGTGATGCTCGTCAGGGGGGCGGAGCCTATGGAAAAACGCCA
GCAACGCGGCCTTTTTACGGTTCCTGGCCTTTTGCTGGCCTTTTGCTCACATGTTCTTTCCTGCGTTATC
CCCTGATTCTGTGGATAACCGTATTACCGCCTTTGAGTGAGCTGATACCGCTCGCCGCAGCCGAACGACC
GAGCGCAGCGAGTCAGTGAGCGAGGAAGCGGAAGAGCGCCTGATGCGGTATTTTCTCCTTACGCATCTGT
GCGGTATTTCACACCGCAATGGTGCACTCTCAGTACAATCTGCTCTGATGCCGCATAGTTAAGCCAGTAT
ACACTCCGCTATCGCTACGTGACTGGGTCATGGCTGCGCCCCGACACCCGCCAACACCCGCTGACGCGCC
CTGACGGGCTTGTCTGCTCCCGGCATCCGCTTACAGACAAGCTGTGACCGTCTCCGGGAGCTGCATGTGT
CAGAGGTTTTCACCGTCATCACCGAAACGCGCGAGGCAGCTGCGGTAAAGCTCATCAGCGTGGTCGTGAA
GCGATTCACAGATGTCTGCCTGTTCATCCGCGTCCAGCTCGTTGAGTTTCTCCAGAAGCGTTAATGTCTG
GCTTCTGATAAAGCGGGCCATGTTAAGGGCGGTTTTTTCCTGTTTGGTCACTGATGCCTCCGTGTAAGGG
GGATTTCTGTTCATGGGGGTAATGATACCGATGAAACGAGAGAGGATGCTCACGATACGGGTTACTGATG
ATGAACATGCCCGGTTACTGGAACGTTGTGAGGGTAAACAACTGGCGGTATGGATGCGGCGGGACCAGAG
AAAAATCACTCAGGGTCAATGCCAGCGCTTCGTTAATACAGATGTAGGTGTTCCACAGGGTAGCCAGCAG
CATCCTGCGATGCAGATCCGGAACATAATGGTGCAGGGCGCTGACTTCCGCGTTTCCAGACTTTACGAAA
CACGGAAACCGAAGACCATTCATGTTGTTGCTCAGGTCGCAGACGTTTTGCAGCAGCAGTCGCTTCACGT
TCGCTCGCGTATCGGTGATTCATTCTGCTAACCAGTAAGGCAACCCCGCCAGCCTAGCCGGGTCCTCAAC
GACAGGAGCACGATCATGCGCACCCGTGGGGCCGCCATGCCGGCGATAATGGCCTGCTTCTCGCCGAAAC
GTTTGGTGGCGGGACCAGTGACGAAGGCTTGAGCGAGGGCGTGCAAGATTCCGAATACCGCAAGCGACAG
GCCGATCATCGTCGCGCTCCAGCGAAAGCGGTCCTCGCCGAAAATGACCCAGAGCGCTGCCGGCACCTGT
CCTACGAGTTGCATGATAAAGAAGACAGTCATAAGTGCGGCGACGATAGTCATGCCCCGCGCCCACCGGA
AGGAGCTGACTGGGTTGAAGGCTCTCAAGGGCATCGGTCGAGATCCCGGTGCCTAATGAGTGAGCTAACT
TACATTAATTGCGTTGCGCTCACTGCCCGCTTTCCAGTCGGGAAACCTGTCGTGCCAGCTGCATTAATGA
ATCGGCCAACGCGCGGGGAGAGGCGGTTTGCGTATTGGGCGCCAGGGTGGTTTTTCTTTTCACCAGTGAG
ACGGGCAACAGCTGATTGCCCTTCACCGCCTGGCCCTGAGAGAGTTGCAGCAAGCGGTCCACGCTGGTTT
GCCCCAGCAGGCGAAAATCCTGTTTGATGGTGGTTAACGGCGGGATATAACATGAGCTGTCTTCGGTATC
GTCGTATCCCACTACCGAGATATCCGCACCAACGCGCAGCCCGGACTCGGTAATGGCGCGCATTGCGCCC
AGCGCCATCTGATCGTTGGCAACCAGCATCGCAGTGGGAACGATGCCCTCATTCAGCATTTGCATGGTTT
GTTGAAAACCGGACATGGCACTCCAGTCGCCTTCCCGTTCCGCTATCGGCTGAATTTGATTGCGAGTGAG
ATATTTATGCCAGCCAGCCAGACGCAGACGCGCCGAGACAGAACTTAATGGGCCCGCTAACAGCGCGATT
TGCTGGTGACCCAATGCGACCAGATGCTCCACGCCCAGTCGCGTACCGTCTTCATGGGAGAAAATAATAC
TGTTGATGGGTGTCTGGTCAGAGACATCAAGAAATAACGCCGGAACATTAGTGCAGGCAGCTTCCACAGC
AATGGCATCCTGGTCATCCAGCGGATAGTTAATGATCAGCCCACTGACGCGTTGCGCGAGAAGATTGTGC
ACCGCCGCTTTACAGGCTTCGACGCCGCTTCGTTCTACCATCGACACCACCACGCTGGCACCCAGTTGAT
CGGCGCGAGATTTAATCGCCGCGACAATTTGCGACGGCGCGTGCAGGGCCAGACTGGAGGTGGCAACGCC
AATCAGCAACGACTGTTTGCCCGCCAGTTGTTGTGCCACGCGGTTGGGAATGTAATTCAGCTCCGCCATC
GCCGCTTCCACTTTTTCCCGCGTTTTCGCAGAAACGTGGCTGGCCTGGTTCACCACGCGGGAAACGGTCT
GATAAGAGACACCGGCATACTCTGCGACATCGTATAACGTTACTGGTTTCACATTCACCACCCTGAATTG
ACTCTCTTCCGGGCGCTATCATGCCATACCGCGAAAGGTTTTGCGCCATTCGATGGTGTCCGGGATCTCG
ACGCTCTCCCTTATGCGACTCCTGCATTAGGAAGCAGCCCAGTAGTAGGTTGAGGCCGTTGAGCACCGCC
GCCGCAAGGAATGGTGCATGCAAGGAGATGGCGCCCAACAGTCCCCCGGCCACGGGGCCTGCCACCATAC
CCACGCCGAAACAAGCGCTCATGAGCCCGAAGTGGCGAGCCCGATCTTCCCCATCGGTGATGTCGGCGAT
ATAGGCGCCAGCAACCGCACCTGTGGCGCCGGTGATGCCGGCCACGATGCGTCCGGCGTAGAGGATCGAG
ATCTCGATCCCGCGAAATTAATACGACTCACTATAGGGGAATTGTGAGCGGATAACAATTCCCCTCTAGA
AATAATTTTGTTTAACTTTAAGAAGGAGATATACCATGAAACACCACCACCACCACCACCACCACGGTGG
TGAAAACTTGTACTTCCAGGCCCATGGCATGTCGAAGACGGTGGAGGATCGGGCAGCGCAGCGGGCAAAG
GGGCCGGCAACAGTGCTGGCCATCGGCACGGCTACGCCGGCCAATGTGGTGTACCAGACCGATTATCCGG
ACTACTACTTCAGGGTCACCAAGAGCGAGCATATGACCAAACTCAAGAACAAGTTTCAACGCATGTGCGA
CAGGTCGACGATAAAGAAGAGGTACATGGTTTTGACAGAGGAGCTGCTAGAGAAGAATCTGAGTTTGTGC
ACCTACATGGAACCCTCCCTCGACGCCCGCCAAGACATTCTCGTGCCGGAGGTCCCCAAGCTCGGCAAGG
AGGCCGCCGACGAGGCCATCGCCGAATGGGGACGCCCCAAGTCGGAAATCACCCACCTCATCTTTTGCAC
TACCTGCGGCGTCGACATGCCCGGCGCCGACTACCAGCTCACCAAGCTCCTCGGTCTCCGCTCCTCCGTC
CGTCGCACCATGCTCTATCAGCAGGGATGCTTTGGCGGAGGCACCGTTCTCCGCCTCGCCAAGGACCTCG
CCGAGAACAACGCTGGTGCCCGCGTCCTCGTCGTCTGCTCCGAGATCACCACTGCCGTCAACTTCCGAGG
GCCTTCCGACACCCACCTCGACTTATTGGTCGGCTTAGCCCTGTTCGGCGACGGTGCGGCCGCGGTCATA
GTCGGTGCGGATCCAGATCCTACCCTCGAGCGGCCGCTCTTTCAAATCGTATCTGGAGCACAGACGATTC
TACCGGACTCGGAGGGGGCCATCAACGGCCATCTCCGGGAGGTGGGGCTAACCATCCGCCTACTCAAGGA
CGTACCTGGGCTTGTGTCGATGAACATTGAGAAGTGCCTCATGGAGGCGTTTGCACCGATGGGCATCCAC
GACTGGAACTCCATCTTTTGGATAGCCCATCCCGGGGGGCCCACCATACTAGACCAAGTGGAGGCCAAGC
TGGGTCTAAAGGAGGAGAAGCTCAAGTCGACGAGGGCTGTTCTGAGGGAGTATGGCAACATGTCTAGCGC
CTGTGTCTTGTTCATACTGGACGAGGTAAGGAAGAGGAGCATGGAGGAGGGGAAGACGACAACCGGTGAG
GGGTTCGATTGGGGAGTTCTATTCGGCTTTGGGCCTGGCTTCACAGTGGAGACCGTCGTCTTGCACAGCA
TGCCCATCCCCAAAGCCGATGAAGGCAGATAACCATGGCGGATCCGAATTCGAGCTCCGTCGACAAGCTT
GCGGCCGCACTCGAGCACCACCACCACCACCACTGAGATCCGGCTGCTAACAAAGCCCGAAAGGAAGCTG
AGTTGGCTGCTGCCACCGCTGAGCAATAACTAGCATAACCCCTTGGGGCCTCTAAACGGGTCTTGAGGGG
TTTTTTGCTGAAAGGAGGAACTATATCCGGAT
